>Addgene plasmid #153120 | Flag-FOXE1 | addgene full sequence | sequence record 299335 | Addgene NGS Result
CGCCATTCTGCCTGGGGACGTCGGAGCAAGCTTGATTTAGGTGACACTATAGAATACAAGCTACTTGTTC
TTTTTGCAGGATCAGCCACCATGGATTACAAGGACGACGACGATAAGGGATCCCATCGATTCGAATTCAC
TGCCGAGAGCGGGCCGCCGCCGCCGCAGCCGGAGGTGCTGGCTACCGTGAAGGAAGAGCGCGGCGAGACG
GCAGCAGGGGCCGGGGTCCCAGGGGAGGCCACGGGCCGCGGGGCGGGCGGGCGGCGCCGCAAGCGCCCCC
TGCAGCGCGGGAAGCCGCCCTACAGCTACATCGCGCTCATCGCCATGGCCATCGCGCACGCGCCCGAGCG
CCGCCTCACGCTGGGCGGCATCTACAAGTTCATCACCGAGCGCTTCCCCTTCTACCGCGACAACCCCAAA
AAGTGGCAGAACAGCATCCGCCACAACCTCACACTCAACGACTGCTTCCTCAAGATCCCGCGCGAGGCCG
GCCGCCCGGGTAAGGGCAACTACTGGGCGCTTGACCCCAACGCGGAGGACATGTTCGAGAGCGGCAGCTT
CCTGCGCCGCCGCAAGCGCTTCAAGCGCTCGGACCTCTCCACCTACCCGGCTTACATGCACGACGCGGCG
GCTGCCGCAGCCGCCGCCGCCGCCGCCGCCGCCGCCGCCGCCATCTTCCCAGGCGCGGTGCCCGCCGCGC
GCCCCCCCTACCCGGGCGCCGTCTATGCAGGCTACGCGCCGCCGTCGCTGGCCGCGCCGCCTCCAGTCTA
CTACCCCGCGGCGTCGCCCGGCCCTTGCCGCGTCTTCGGCCTGGTTCCTGAGCGGCCGCTCAGCCCAGAG
CTGGGGCCCGCACCGTCGGGGCCCGGCGGCTCTTGCGCCTTTGCCTCCGCCGGCGCCCCCGCTACCACCA
CCGGCTACCAGCCCGCAGGCTGCACCGGGGCCCGGCCGGCCAACCCCTCCGCCTATGCGGCTGCCTACGC
GGGCCCCGACGGCGCGTACCCGCAGGGCGCCGGCAGTGCGATCTTTGCCGCTGCTGGCCGCCTGGCGGGA
CCCGCTTCGCCCCCAGCGGGCGGCAGCAGTGGCGGCGTGGAGACCACGGTGGACTTCTACGGGCGCACGT
CGCCCGGCCAGTTCGGAGCGCTGGGAGCCTGCTACAACCCTGGCGGGCAGCTCGGAGGGGCCAGTGCAGG
CGCCTACCATGCTCGCCATGCTGCCGCTTATCCCGGTGGGATAGATCGGTTCGTGTCCGCCATGTGACTC
GAGCCTCTAGAACTATAGTGAGTCGTATTACGTAGATCCAGACATGATAAGATACATTGATGAGTTTGGA
CAAACCACAACTAGAATGCAGTGAAAAAAATGCTTTATTTGTGAAATTTGTGATGCTATTGCTTTATTTG
TAACCATTATAAGCTGCAATAAACAAGTTAACAACAACAATTGCATTCATTTTATGTTTCAGGTTCAGGG
GGAGGTGTGGGAGGTTTTTTAATTCGCGGCCGCGGCGCCAATGCATTGGGCCCGGTACCCAGCTTTTGTT
CCCTTTAGTGAGGGTTAATTGCGCGCTTGGCGTAATCATGGTCATAGCTGTTTCCTGTGTGAAATTGTTA
TCCGCTCACAATTCCACACAACATACGAGCCGGGAGCATAAAGTGTAAAGCCTGGGGTGCCTAATGAGTG
AGCTAACTCACATTAATTGCGTTGCGCTCACTGCCCGCTTTCCAGTCGGGAAACCTGTCGTGCCAGCTGC
ATTAATGAATCGGCCAACGCGCGGGGAGAGGCGGTTTGCGTATTGGGCGCTCTTCCGCTTCCTCGCTCAC
TGACTCGCTGCGCTCGGTCGTTCGGCTGCGGCGAGCGGTATCAGCTCACTCAAAGGCGGTAATACGGTTA
TCCACAGAATCAGGGGATAACGCAGGAAAGAACATGTGAGCAAAAGGCCAGCAAAAGGCCAGGAACCGTA
AAAAGGCCGCGTTGCTGGCGTTTTTCCATAGGCTCCGCCCCCCTGACGAGCATCACAAAAATCGACGCTC
AAGTCAGAGGTGGCGAAACCCGACAGGACTATAAAGATACCAGGCGTTTCCCCCTGGAAGCTCCCTCGTG
CGCTCTCCTGTTCCGACCCTGCCGCTTACCGGATACCTGTCCGCCTTTCTCCCTTCGGGAAGCGTGGCGC
TTTCTCATAGCTCACGCTGTAGGTATCTCAGTTCGGTGTAGGTCGTTCGCTCCAAGCTGGGCTGTGTGCA
CGAACCCCCCGTTCAGCCCGACCGCTGCGCCTTATCCGGTAACTATCGTCTTGAGTCCAACCCGGTAAGA
CACGACTTATCGCCACTGGCAGCAGCCACTGGTAACAGGATTAGCAGAGCGAGGTATGTAGGCGGTGCTA
CAGAGTTCTTGAAGTGGTGGCCTAACTACGGCTACACTAGAAGAACAGTATTTGGTATCTGCGCTCTGCT
GAAGCCAGTTACCTTCGGAAAAAGAGTTGGTAGCTCTTGATCCGGCAAACAAACCACCGCTGGTAGCGGT
GGTTTTTTTGTTTGCAAGCAGCAGATTACGCGCAGAAAAAAAGGATCTCAAGAAGATCCTTTGATCTTTT
CTACGGGGTCTGACGCTCAGTGGAACGAAAACTCACGTTAAGGGATTTTGGTCATGAGATTATCAAAAAG
GATCTTCACCTAGATCCTTTTAAATTAAAAATGAAGTTTTAAATCAATCTAAAGTATATATGAGTAAACT
TGGTCTGACAGTTACCAATGCTTAATCAGTGAGGCACCTATCTCAGCGATCTGTCTATTTCGTTCATCCA
TAGTTGCCTGACTCCCCGTCGTGTAGATAACTACGATACGGGAGGGCTTACCATCTGGCCCCAGTGCTGC
AATGATACCGCGAGACCCACGCTCACCGGCTCCAGATTTATCAGCAATAAACCAGCCAGCCGGAAGGGCC
GAGCGCAGAAGTGGTCCTGCAACTTTATCCGCCTCCATCCAGTCTATTAATTGTTGCCGGGAAGCTAGAG
TAAGTAGTTCGCCAGTTAATAGTTTGCGCAACGTTGTTGCCATTGCTACAGGCATCGTGGTGTCACGCTC
GTCGTTTGGTATGGCTTCATTCAGCTCCGGTTCCCAACGATCAAGGCGAGTTACATGATCCCCCATGTTG
TGCAAAAAAGCGGTTAGCTCCTTCGGTCCTCCGATCGTTGTCAGAAGTAAGTTGGCCGCAGTGTTATCAC
TCATGGTTATGGCAGCACTGCATAATTCTCTTACTGTCATGCCATCCGTAAGATGCTTTTCTGTGACTGG
TGAGTACTCAACCAAGTCATTCTGAGAATAGTGTATGCGGCGACCGAGTTGCTCTTGCCCGGCGTCAATA
CGGGATAATACCGCGCCACATAGCAGAACTTTAAAAGTGCTCATCATTGGAAAACGTTCTTCGGGGCGAA
AACTCTCAAGGATCTTACCGCTGTTGAGATCCAGTTCGATGTAACCCACTCGTGCACCCAACTGATCTTC
AGCATCTTTTACTTTCACCAGCGTTTCTGGGTGAGCAAAAACAGGAAGGCAAAATGCCGCAAAAAAGGGA
ATAAGGGCGACACGGAAATGTTGAATACTCATACTCTTCCTTTTTCAATATTATTGAAGCATTTATCAGG
GTTATTGTCTCATGAGCGGATACATATTTGAATGTATTTAGAAAAATAAACAAATAGGGGTTCCGCGCAC
ATTTCCCCGAAAAGTGCCACCTAAATTGTAAGCGTTAATATTTTGTTAAAATTCGCGTTAAATTTTTGTT
AAATCAGCTCATTTTTTAACCAATAGGCCGAAATCGGCAAAATCCCTTATAAATCAAAAGAATAGACCGA
GATAGGGT
[37 nt withheld, positions 3859-3895]
AAAGAACGTGGACTCCAACGTCAAAGG
[49 nt withheld, positions 3923-3971]
T
[91 nt withheld, positions 3973-4063]
G
[124 nt withheld, positions 4065-4188]
CCCATTCGCCATTCAGGCTGCGCAACTGTTGGGAAGGGCGATCGGTGCGGGCCTCTTCGCTATTACGCCA
GTCGACCGCCAATTCAATATGGCGTATATGGACTCATGCCAATTCAATATGGTGGATCTGGACCTGTGCC
AATTCAATATGGCGTATATGGACTCGTGCCAATTCAATATGGTGGATCTGGACCCCAGCCAATTCAATAT
GGCGGACTTGGCACCATGCCAATTCAATATGGCGGACCTGGCACTGTGCCAACTGGGGAGGGGTCTACTT
GGCACGGTGCCAAGTTTGAGGAGGGGTCTTGGCCCTGTGCCAAGTCCGCCATATTGAATTGGCATGGTGC
CAATAATGGCGGCCATATTGGCTATATGCCAGGATCAATATATAGGCAATATCCAATATGGCCCTATGCC
AATATGGCTATTGGCCAGGTTCAATACTATGTATTGGCCCTATGCCATATAGTATTCCATATATGGGTTT
TCCTATTGACGTAGATAGCCCCTCCCAATGGGCGGTCCCATATACCATATATGGGGCTTCCTAATACCGC
CCATAGCCACTCCCCCATTGACGTCAATGGTCTCTATATATGGTCTTTCCTATTGACGTCATATGGGCGG
TCCTATTGACGTATATGGCGCCTCCCCCATTGACGTCAATTACGGTAAATGGCCCGCCTGGCTCAATGCC
CATTGACGTCAATAGGACCACCCACCATTGACGTCAATGGGATGGCTCATTGCCCATTCATATCCGTTCT
CACGCCCCCTATTGACGTCAATGACGGTAAATGGCCCACTTGGCAGTACATCAATATCTATTAATAGTAA
CTTGGCAAGTACATTACTATTGGAAGTACGCCAGGGTACATTGGCAGTACTCCCATTGACGTCAATGGCG
GTAAATGGCCCGCGATGGCTGCCAAGTACATCCCCATTGACGTCAATGGGGAGGGGCAATGACGCAAATG
GGCGTTCCATTGACGTAAATGGGCGGTAGGCGTGCCTAATGGGAGGTCTATATAAGCAATGCTCGTTTAG
GGAAC
Features (pLannotate 1.2.2; 16 found; start..end, strand, type, name):
     35..53      +  promoter       SP6 promoter: promoter for bacteriophage SP6 RNA polymerase
     94..110     +  CDS            FLAG (fragment): FLAG® epitope tag, followed by an enterokinase cleavage site
    139..1254    +  CDS            FOXE1: FOXE1_HUMAN - Also known as FKHL15, FOXE2, TITF2, TTF2. Experimental evidence at protein level: Swiss-Prot protein existence level 1. Transcription factor that binds consensus sites on a variety of gene promoters and activate their transcription. Involved in proper palate formation, most probably through the expression of MSX1 and TGFB3 genes which are direct targets of this transcription factor. Also implicated in thyroid gland morphogenesis. May indirectly play a role in cell growth and migration through the regulation of WNT5A expression. From Homo sapiens (Human).
   1273..1290    -  promoter       T7 promoter (fragment): promoter for bacteriophage T7 RNA polymerase
   1295..1429    -  polyA_signal   SV40 poly(A) signal: SV40 polyadenylation signal
   1542..1560    -  promoter       T3 promoter: promoter for bacteriophage T3 RNA polymerase
   1605..1621    -  protein_bind   lac operator: The lac repressor binds to the lac operator to inhibit transcription in E. coli. This inhibition can be relieved by adding lactose or isopropyl-β-D-thiogalactopyranoside (IPTG). lac repressor encoded by lacI
   1629..1659    -  promoter       lac promoter: promoter for the E. coli lac operon
   1674..1695    -  protein_bind   CAP binding site: CAP binding activates transcription in the presence of cAMP. E. coli catabolite activator protein
   1708..1800    -  CDS            lacI (fragment): lac repressor; lacI; The lac repressor binds to the lac operator to inhibit transcription in E. coli. This inhibition can be relieved by adding lactose or isopropyl-β-D-thiogalactopyranoside (IPTG).
   1983..2571    -  rep_origin     ori: high-copy-number ColE1/pMB1/pBR322/pUC origin of replication
   2742..3602    -  CDS            AmpR: β-lactamase; bla; confers resistance to ampicillin, carbenicillin, and related antibiotics
   3603..3707    -  promoter       AmpR promoter: bla
   3760..4188    -  rep_origin     f1 ori (sequence partly withheld): f1 bacteriophage origin of replication; arrow indicates direction of (+) strand synthesis
   4193..4259    -  CDS            lacZα (fragment): LacZα fragment of β-galactosidase; lacZ fragment
   4266..5243    +  promoter       CMV IE94 promoter: enhancer/promoter region of simian cytomegalovirus major immediate early transcription unit IE94
