[The description below was written by a language model from this plasmid's Addgene catalogue record and pLannotate feature annotations shown in this document.]
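Description:
Flag-FOXE1 is a mammalian expression plasmid built on the pCS2+ N-flag backbone, carrying the human FOXE1 coding sequence (about 1.1 kb) cloned between EcoRI and XhoI sites that both remain intact. The full sequenced construct is roughly 5.2 kb. It is propagated in E. coli as a high-copy plasmid through a ColE1/pUC-type origin and selected with ampicillin via the β-lactamase gene and its native promoter. An f1 phage origin is also present, along with remnants of the cloning-vector lineage (lac promoter/operator, CAP site, and lacI and lacZα fragments) that have no role in expression of the insert.

Expression is driven by the simian cytomegalovirus IE94 enhancer/promoter, a strong constitutive element, which on the circular map lies directly upstream of the expression cassette. It is followed by an SP6 promoter, the backbone-encoded N-terminal Flag epitope, the FOXE1 open reading frame, and an SV40 polyadenylation signal. The SP6 promoter sits between the CMV element and the coding sequence, an arrangement that in pCS2-type vectors also allows in vitro transcription of sense RNA; T7 (partial) and T3 promoters lie downstream in the opposite orientation.

FOXE1 (also known as TTF-2 or TITF2) is a forkhead-box transcription factor implicated in thyroid morphogenesis and palate formation. The plasmid is intended for expression of Flag-tagged FOXE1 in mammalian cells, where the epitope permits detection or pull-down with anti-Flag reagents. It belongs to a uniform expression library of FOX family transcription factors designed for comparable tagging and expression across members.
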