Addgene plasmid #153120: Flag-FOXE1
Purpose: Expression of Flag tagged human FOXE1 in mammalian cells
Depositing lab: Stefan Koch. Depositing organization: Linkopings Universitet. Publication: A uniform expression library for the exploration of FOX transcription factor biology. Moparthi L, Koch S. Differentiation. 2020 Sep - Oct;115:30-36. doi: 10.1016/j.diff.2020.08.002. Epub 2020 Aug 20. PubMed 32858261.
Backbone
  Vector backbone: pCS2+ N-flag
  Backbone size w/o insert (bp): 4131
  Vector type: Mammalian Expression
Growth in bacteria
  Bacterial resistance: Ampicillin, 100 μg/mL
  Growth temperature: 37°C
  Growth strain: DH5alpha
  Copy number: High Copy
Gene/Insert
  Gene/Insert name: human FOXE1
  Species: H. sapiens (human)
  Insert size (bp): 1119
  Entrez Gene: FOXE1 (a.k.a. FKHL15, FOXE2, HFKH4, HFKL5, NMTC4, TITF2, TTF-2, TTF2)
  Promoter: CMV IE94
  Tag / fusion protein: Flag (N terminal on backbone)
  Cloning method: Restriction Enzyme; 5′ cloning site EcoRI (not destroyed); 3′ cloning site XhoI (not destroyed)
  Sequencing primers: 5′ SP6; 3′ EBV-rev
Terms and licenses: Academic/Nonprofit Terms; Industry Terms: Not Available to Industry
How to cite: Flag-FOXE1 was a gift from Stefan Koch (Addgene plasmid # 153120 ; http://n2t.net/addgene:153120 ; RRID:Addgene_153120)
