>Addgene plasmid #153120 | Flag-FOXE1 | depositor partial sequence | sequence record 296300 | hFOXE1 gene sequence
ATGACTGCCGAGAGCGGGCCGCCGCCGCCGCAGCCGGAGGTGCTGGCTACCGTGAAGGAAGAGCGCGGCG
AGACGGCAGCAGGGGCCGGGGTCCCAGGGGAGGCCACGGGCCGCGGGGCGGGCGGGCGGCGCCGCAAGCG
CCCCCTGCAGCGCGGGAAGCCGCCCTACAGCTACATCGCGCTCATCGCCATGGCCATCGCGCACGCGCCC
GAGCGCCGCCTCACGCTGGGCGGCATCTACAAGTTCATCACCGAGCGCTTCCCCTTCTACCGCGACAACC
CCAAAAAGTGGCAGAACAGCATCCGCCACAACCTCACACTCAACGACTGCTTCCTCAAGATCCCGCGCGA
GGCCGGCCGCCCGGGTAAGGGCAACTACTGGGCGCTTGACCCCAACGCGGAGGACATGTTCGAGAGCGGC
AGCTTCCTGCGCCGCCGCAAGCGCTTCAAGCGCTCGGACCTCTCCACCTACCCGGCTTACATGCACGACG
CGGCGGCTGCCGCAGCCGCCGCCGCCGCCGCCGCCGCCGCCGCCGCCATCTTCCCAGGCGCGGTGCCCGC
CGCGCGCCCCCCCTACCCGGGCGCCGTCTATGCAGGCTACGCGCCGCCGTCGCTGGCCGCGCCGCCTCCA
GTCTACTACCCCGCGGCGTCGCCCGGCCCTTGCCGCGTCTTCGGCCTGGTTCCTGAGCGGCCGCTCAGCC
CAGAGCTGGGGCCCGCACCGTCGGGGCCCGGCGGCTCTTGCGCCTTTGCCTCCGCCGGCGCCCCCGCTAC
CACCACCGGCTACCAGCCCGCAGGCTGCACCGGGGCCCGGCCGGCCAACCCCTCCGCCTATGCGGCTGCC
TACGCGGGCCCCGACGGCGCGTACCCGCAGGGCGCCGGCAGTGCGATCTTTGCCGCTGCTGGCCGCCTGG
CGGGACCCGCTTCGCCCCCAGCGGGCGGCAGCAGTGGCGGCGTGGAGACCACGGTGGACTTCTACGGGCG
CACGTCGCCCGGCCAGTTCGGAGCGCTGGGAGCCTGCTACAACCCTGGCGGGCAGCTCGGAGGGGCCAGT
GCAGGCGCCTACCATGCTCGCCATGCTGCCGCTTATCCCGGTGGGATAGATCGGTTCGTGTCCGCCATGT
GA
